>Addgene plasmid #177915 | pAV-U6+27-Tornado-Squash | addgene full sequence | sequence record 354604 | Addgene NGS Result
TTGCATACTTCTGCCTGCTGGGGAGCCTGGGGACTTTCCACACCCTAACTGACACACATTCCACAGCCGG
ATCCAAGGTCGGGCAGGAAGAGGGCCTATTTCCCATGATTCCTTCATATTTGCATATACGATACAAGGCT
GTTAGAGAGATAATTAGAATTAATTTGACTGTAAACACAAAGATATTAGTACAAAATACGTGACGTAGAA
AGTAATAATTTCTTGGGTAGTTTGCAGTTTTAAAATTATGTTTTAAAATGGACTATCATATGCTTACCGT
AACTTGAAAGTATTTCGATTTCTTGGCTTTATATATCTTGTGGAAAGGACGAAACACCGTGCTCGCTTCG
GCAGCACATATACTAGTCGACGGCCATCAGTCGCCGGTCCCAAGCCCGGATAAAATGGGAGGGGGCGGGA
AACCGCCTAACCATGCCGACTGATGGCAGCTACAAGGTGAGCCCAATAATACGGTTTGGGTTAGGATAGG
AAGTAGAGCCGTAAACTCTCTAAGCGGTAGCTGCCATCAGTCGGCGTGGACTGTAGAACACTGCCAATGC
CGGTCCCAAGCCCGGATAAAAGTGGAGGGTACAGTCCACGCTCTAGAGCGGACTTCGGTCCGCTTTTTAC
TAGGACCTGCAGGCATGCAAGCTTGACGTCGGTTACCGATATCCATATGGCGGCCGCATCGATCTCGAGC
CGCGGACTAGTAACTTGTTTATTGCAGCTTATAATGGTTACAAATAAAGCAATAGCATCACAAATTTCAC
AAATAAAGCATTTTTTTCACTGCATTCTAGTTGTGGTTTGTCCAAACTCATCAATGTATCTTATCATGTC
TTACGTAGATAAGTAGCATGGCGGGTTAATCATTAACTACAAGGAACCCCTAGTGATGGAGTTGGCCACT
CCCTCTCTGCGCGCTCGCTCGCTCACTGAGGCCGGGCGACCAAAGGTCGCCCGACGCCCGGGCTTTGCCC
GGGCGGCCTCAGTGAGCGAGCGAGCGCGCAGAGAGGGACAGATCTGCAGATCTGCTGGCGTAATAGCGAA
GAGGCCCGCACCGATCGCCCTTCCCAACAGTTGCGCAGCCTGAATGGCGAATGGAAATTGTAAGCGTTAA
TATTTTGTTAAAATTCGCGTTAAATTTTTGTTAAATCAGCTCATTTTTTAACCAATAGGCCGAAATCGGC
AAAATCCCTTATAAATCAAAAGAATAGACCGAGATAGGGT
[37 nt withheld, positions 1231-1267]
AAAGAACGTGGACTCCAACGTCAAAGG
[49 nt withheld, positions 1295-1343]
T
[91 nt withheld, positions 1345-1435]
G
[124 nt withheld, positions 1437-1560]
CAGGTGGCACTTTTCGGGGAAATGTGCGCGGAACCCCTATTTGTTTATTTTTCTAAATACATTCAAATAT
GTATCCGCTCATGAGACAATAACCCTGATAAATGCTTCAATAATATTGAAAAAGGAAGAGTATGAGTATT
CAACATTTCCGTGTCGCCCTTATTCCCTTTTTTGCGGCATTTTGCCTTCCTGTTTTTGCTCACCCAGAAA
CGCTGGTGAAAGTAAAAGATGCTGAAGATCAGTTGGGTGCACGAGTGGGTTACATCGAACTGGATCTCAA
CAGCGGTAAGATCCTTGAGAGTTTTCGCCCCGAAGAACGTTTTCCAATGATGAGCACTTTTAAAGTTCTG
CTATGTGGCGCGGTATTATCCCGTATTGACGCCGGGCAAGAGCAACTCGGTCGCCGCATACACTATTCTC
AGAATGACTTGGTTGAGTACTCACCAGTCACAGAAAAGCATCTTACGGATGGCATGACAGTAAGAGAATT
ATGCAGTGCTGCCATAACCATGAGTGATAACACTGCGGCCAACTTACTTCTGACAACGATCGGAGGACCG
AAGGAGCTAACCGCTTTTTTGCACAACATGGGGGATCATGTAACTCGCCTTGATCGTTGGGAACCGGAGC
TGAATGAAGCCATACCAAACGACGAGCGTGACACCACGATGCCTGTAGCAATGGCAACAACGTTGCGCAA
ACTATTAACTGGCGAACTACTTACTCTAGCTTCCCGGCAACAATTAATAGACTGGATGGAGGCGGATAAA
GTTGCAGGACCACTTCTGCGCTCGGCCCTTCCGGCTGGCTGGTTTATTGCTGATAAATCTGGAGCCGGTG
AGCGTGGGTCTCGCGGTATCATTGCAGCACTGGGGCCAGATGGTAAGCCCTCCCGTATCGTAGTTATCTA
CACGACGGGGAGTCAGGCAACTATGGATGAACGAAATAGACAGATCGCTGAGATAGGTGCCTCACTGATT
AAGCATTGGTAACTGTCAGACCAAGTTTACTCATATATACTTTAGATTGATTTAAAACTTCATTTTTAAT
TTAAAAGGATCTAGGTGAAGATCCTTTTTGATAATCTCATGACCAAAATCCCTTAACGTGAGTTTTCGTT
CCACTGAGCGTCAGACCCCGTAGAAAAGATCAAAGGATCTTCTTGAGATCCTTTTTTTCTGCGCGTAATC
TGCTGCTTGCAAACAAAAAAACCACCGCTACCAGCGGTGGTTTGTTTGCCGGATCAAGAGCTACCAACTC
TTTTTCCGAAGGTAACTGGCTTCAGCAGAGCGCAGATACCAAATACTGTTCTTCTAGTGTAGCCGTAGTT
AGGCCACCACTTCAAGAACTCTGTAGCACCGCCTACATACCTCGCTCTGCTAATCCTGTTACCAGTGGCT
GCTGCCAGTGGCGATAAGTCGTGTCTTACCGGGTTGGACTCAAGACGATAGTTACCGGATAAGGCGCAGC
GGTCGGGCTGAACGGGGGGTTCGTGCACACAGCCCAGCTTGGAGCGAACGACCTACACCGAACTGAGATA
CCTACAGCGTGAGCTATGAGAAAGCGCCACGCTTCCCGAAGGGAGAAAGGCGGACAGGTATCCGGTAAGC
GGCAGGGTCGGAACAGGAGAGCGCACGAGGGAGCTTCCAGGGGGAAACGCCTGGTATCTTTATAGTCCTG
TCGGGTTTCGCCACCTCTGACTTGAGCGTCGATTTTTGTGATGCTCGTCAGGGGGGCGGAGCCTATGGAA
AAACGCCAGCAACGCGGCCTTTTTACGGTTCCTGGCCTTTTGCTGGCCTTTTGCTCACATGTTCTTTCCT
GCGTTATCCCCTGATTCTGTGGATAACCGTATTACCGCCTTTGAGTGAGCTGATACCGCTCGCCGCAGCC
GAACGACCGAGCGCAGCGAGTCAGTGAGCGAGCGCGCAGAGAGGGAGTGGCCAACTCCATCACTAGGGGT
TCCTGGAGGGGTGGAGTCGTGACGTGAATTACGTCATAGGGTTAGGGAGGTCCTGGATCGATCCAGACAT
GATAAGATACATTGATGAGTTTGGACAAACCACAACTAGAATGCAGTGAAAAAAATGCTTTATTTGTGAA
ATTTGTGATGCTATTGCTTTATTTGTAACCATTATAAGCTGCAATAAACAAGTTAACAACAACAATTGCA
TTCATTTTATGTTTCAGGTTCAGGGGGAGGTGTGGGAGGTTTTTTAAAGCAAGTAAAACCTCTACAAATG
TGGTATGGCTGATTATGATCTCTAGTCAAGGCACTATACATCAAATATTCCTTATTAACCCCTTTACAAA
TTAAAAAGCTAAAGGTACACAATTTTTGAGCATAGTTATTAATAGCAGACACTCTATGCCTGTGTGGAGT
AAGAAAAAACAGTATGTTATGATTATAACTGTTATGCCTACTTATAAAGGTTACAGAATATTTTTCCATA
ATTTTCTTGTATAGCAGTGCAGCTTTTTCCTTTGTGGTGTAAATAGCAAAGCAAGCAAGAGTTCTATTAC
TAAACACAGCATGACTCAAAAAACTTAGCAATTCTGAAGGAAAGTCCTTGGGGTCTTCTACCTTTCTCTT
CTTTTTTGGAGGAGTAGAATGTTGAGAGTCAGCAGTAGCCTCATCATCACTAGATGGCATTTCTTCTGAG
CAAAACAGGTTTTCCTCATTAAAGGCATTCCACCACTGCTCCCATTCATCAGTTCCATAGGTTGGAATCT
AAAATACACAAACAATTAGAATCAGTAGTTTAACACATTATACACTTAAAAATTTTATATTTACCTTAGA
GCTTTAAATCTCTGTAGGTAGTTTGTCCAATTATGTCACACCACAGAAGTAAGGTTCCTTCACAAAGATC
CGGACCAAAGCGGCCATCGTGCCTCCCCACTCCTGCAGTTCGGGGGCATGGATGCGCGGATAGCCGCTGC
TGGTTTCCTGGATGCCGACGGATTTGCACTGCCGGTAGAACTCCGCGAGGTCGTCCAGCCTCAGGCAGCA
GCTGAACCAACTCGCGAGGGGATCGAGCCCGGGGTGGGCGAAGAACTCCAGCATGAGATCCCCGCGCTGG
AGGATCATCCAGCCGGCGTCCCGGAAAACGATTCCGAAGCCCAACCTTTCATAGAAGGCGGCGGTGGAAT
CGAAATCTCGTGATGGCAGGTTGGGCGTCGCTTGGTCGGTCATTTCGAACCCCAGAGTCCCGCTCAGAAG
AACTCGTCAAGAAGGCGATAGAAGGCGATGCGCTGCGAATCGGGAGCGGCGATACCGTAAAGCACGAGGA
AGCGGTCAGCCCATTCGCCGCCAAGCTCTTCAGCAATATCACGGGTAGCCAACGCTATGTCCTGATAGCG
GTCCGCCACACCCAGCCGGCCACAGTCGATGAATCCAGAAAAGCGGCCATTTTCCACCATGATATTCGGC
AAGCAGGCATCGCCATGGGTCACGACGAGATCCTCGCCGTCGGGCATGCGCGCCTTGAGCCTGGCGAACA
GTTCGGCTGGCGCGAGCCCCTGATGCTCTTCGTCCAGATCATCCTGATCGACAAGACCGGCTTCCATCCG
AGTACGTGCTCGCTCGATGCGATGTTTCGCTTGGTGGTCGAATGGGCAGGTAGCCGGATCAAGCGTATGC
AGCCGCCGCATTGCATCAGCCATGATGGATACTTTCTCGGCAGGAGCAAGGTGAGATGACAGGAGATCCT
GCCCCGGCACTTCGCCCAATAGCAGCCAGTCCCTTCCCGCTTCAGTGACAACGTCGAGCACAGCTGCGCA
AGGAACGCCCGTCGTGGCCAGCCACGATAGCCGCGCTGCCTCGTCCTGCAGTTCATTCAGGGCACCGGAC
AGGTCGGTCTTGACAAAAAGAACCGGGCGCCCCTGCGCTGACAGCCGGAACACGGCGGCATCAGAGCAGC
CGATTGTCTGTTGTGCCCAGTCATAGCCGAATAGCCTCTCCACCCAAGCGGCCGGAGAACCTGCGTGCAA
TCCATCTTGTTCAATCATGCGAAACGATCCTCATCCTGTCTCTTGATCAGATCTTGATCCCCTGCGCCAT
CAGATCCTTGGCGGCAAGAAAGCCATCCAGTTTACTTTGCAGGGCTTCCCAACCTTACCAGAGGGCGCCC
CAGCTGGCAATTCCGGTTCGCTTGCTGTCCATAAAACCGCCCAGTCTAGCTATCGCCATGTAAGCCCACT
GCAAGCTACCTGCTTTCTCTTTGCGCTTGCGTTTTCCCTTGTCCAGATAGCCCAGTAGCTGACATTCATC
CGGGGTCAGCACCGTTTCTGCGGACTGGCTTTCTACGTGTTCCGCTTCCTTTAGCAGCCCTTGCGCCCTG
AGTGCTTGCGGCAGCGTGAAGCTTTTTGCAAAAGCCTAGGCCTCCAAAAAAGCCTCCTCACTACTTCTGG
AATAGCTCAGAGGCCGAGGCGGCCTCGGCCTCTGCATAAATAAAAAAAATTAGTCAGCCATGGGGCGGAG
AATGGGCGGAACTGGGCGGAGTTAGGGGCGGGATGGGCGGAGTTAGGGGCGGGACTATGGTTGCTGACTA
ATTGAGATGCATGCTTTGCATACTTCTGCCTGCTGGGGAGCCTGGGGACTTTCCACACCTGGTTGCTGAC
TAATTGAGATGCATGCT
Features (pLannotate 1.2.2; 20 found; start..end, strand, type, name):
     90..330     +  promoter       U6 promoter: RNA polymerase III promoter for human U6 snRNA
    376..442     +  ncRNA          twister-P3 (fragment): Accession: RF03154 - type-P3 twister ribozyme
    634..654     +  misc_feature   MCS (fragment): pUC18/19 multiple cloning site
    712..833     +  polyA_signal   SV40 poly(A) signal: SV40 polyadenylation signal
    882..1011    +  repeat_region  AAV2 ITR (fragment): inverted terminal repeat of adeno-associated virus serotype 2 inverted
   1034..1101    +  CDS            lacZα (fragment): LacZα fragment of β-galactosidase; lacZ fragment
   1132..1560    -  rep_origin     f1 ori (sequence partly withheld): f1 bacteriophage origin of replication; arrow indicates direction of (+) strand synthesis
   1587..1691    +  promoter       AmpR promoter: bla
   1692..2552    +  CDS            AmpR: β-lactamase; bla; confers resistance to ampicillin, carbenicillin, and related antibiotics
   2723..3311    +  rep_origin     ori: high-copy-number ColE1/pMB1/pBR322/pUC origin of replication
   3476..3524    -  repeat_region  AAV2 ITR (fragment): inverted terminal repeat of adeno-associated virus serotype 2 inverted
   3580..3714    -  polyA_signal   SV40 poly(A) signal: SV40 polyadenylation signal
   3737..3820    -  CDS            large T antigen (fragment): large T antigen from SV40 (simian virus 40)
   4139..4159    -  CDS            SV40 NLS: nuclear localization signal of SV40 (simian virus 40) large T antigen
   4289..4354    -  intron         small t intron: SV40 (simian virus 40) small t antigen intron
   4356..4430    -  CDS            small t antigen (fragment): SV40 (simian virus 40) small t antigen
   4433..4753    -  CDS            ble (fragment): BLE_KLEPN - Experimental evidence at protein level: Swiss-Prot protein existence level 1. Binding protein with a strong affinity to the bleomycin family of antibiotics. Binds to CL990; an antimitotic-antibiotic compound. From Klebsiella pneumoniae.
   4777..5568    -  CDS            neo: KKA2_KLEPN - Also known as kan, nptII. Experimental evidence at protein level: Swiss-Prot protein existence level 1. Resistance to kanamycin, neomycin, paromomycin, ribostamycin, butirosin and gentamicin B. From Klebsiella pneumoniae.
   5600..5923    -  CDS            tnpA (fragment): TN5P_ECOLX - Also known as tnp. Experimental evidence at protein level: Swiss-Prot protein existence level 1. Mediates transposition of transposon Tn5 by a 'cut and paste' mechanism. First, the monomeric transposase binds the 19 bp inverted DNA repeats flanking the transposon. Then, dimerization of the DNA- bound transposase creates a synaptic DNA complex. After nicking of the first DNA strand, excision of the transposon proceeds through a series of intermediates. The transposase then mediates the insertion of the transposon at a new site by strand transfer. The activity of the wild- type tran
   5925..57      -  promoter       SV40 promoter (across the origin): SV40 enhancer and early promoter
