[The description below was written by a language model from this plasmid's Addgene catalogue record and pLannotate feature annotations shown in this document.]
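Description:
pAV-U6+27-Tornado-Squash is a mammalian expression plasmid built on the pAV-U6+27 backbone, designed to produce the synthetic Squash fluorogenic RNA aptamer as a circular RNA in mammalian cells. Transcription is driven by the U6+27 promoter, an RNA polymerase III promoter from human U6 snRNA that, as the name indicates, retains the first 27 nucleotides of the U6 transcript. The 83 bp Tornado-Squash insert sits between retained SalI and XbaI sites. In the Tornado ("Twister-optimized RNA for durable overexpression") system, the RNA of interest is flanked by self-cleaving Twister ribozymes. After cleavage, the resulting ends are joined by an endogenous cellular RNA ligase, yielding a circular RNA that resists exonucleases and accumulates to high levels. The feature table detects one type-P3 twister ribozyme fragment just downstream of the U6 promoter, consistent with this design, although the aptamer itself and the second ribozyme are not annotated.

The backbone carries fragments of AAV2 inverted terminal repeats that flank the region holding the U6 cassette and a second, oppositely oriented unit. In this second unit, the SV40 enhancer/early promoter drives a Tn5-derived neo gene (with adjacent ble and transposase fragments), followed by the SV40 small t intron and a poly(A) signal. This could allow G418 selection in mammalian cells, though the record does not describe such use or any viral packaging. Propagation in bacteria relies on a high-copy ColE1/pUC origin and ampicillin resistance, and an f1 origin is also present. The sequenced record (6,197 nt) is slightly shorter than the catalogued total of 6,234 bp. The associated publication describes Squash as an adenine riboswitch repurposed into a fluorogenic imaging and sensing tag.
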