Addgene plasmid #177915: pAV-U6+27-Tornado-Squash
Purpose: Expresses Squash aptamer as circular RNA in mammalian cells using the Tornado expression system.
Depositing lab: Samie Jaffrey. Depositing organization: Cornell University. Publication: Repurposing an adenine riboswitch into a fluorogenic imaging and sensing tag. Dey SK, Filonov GS, Olarerin-George AO, Jackson BT, Finley LWS, Jaffrey SR. Nat Chem Biol. 2021 Dec 22. pii: 10.1038/s41589-021-00925-0. doi: 10.1038/s41589-021-00925-0. PubMed 34937909.
Backbone
  Vector backbone: pAV-U6+27
  Backbone size w/o insert (bp): 6151
  Total vector size (bp): 6234
  Vector type: Mammalian Expression
Growth in bacteria
  Bacterial resistance: Ampicillin, 100 μg/mL
  Growth temperature: 37°C
  Growth strain: NEB Stable
  Copy number: Unknown
Gene/Insert
  Gene/Insert name: Tornado-Squash
  Species: Synthetic
  Insert size (bp): 83
  Promoter: U6+27
  Cloning method: Restriction Enzyme; 5′ cloning site SalI (not destroyed); 3′ cloning site XbaI (not destroyed)
  Sequencing primers: 5′ 5'-GAGGGCCTATTTCCCATGATT-3'; 3′ 5'-CATATGGATATCGGTAAC-3'
Terms and licenses: Academic/Nonprofit Terms; Industry Terms: Not Available to Industry
How to cite: pAV-U6+27-Tornado-Squash was a gift from Samie Jaffrey (Addgene plasmid # 177915 ; http://n2t.net/addgene:177915 ; RRID:Addgene_177915)
